>Addgene plasmid #227993 | pRS416-ADH1p- BASU-FRB-NLS-HA3 | addgene full sequence | sequence record 454048 | Addgene NGS Result
CCCGTCGTGTAGATAACTACGATACGGGAGGGCTTACCATCTGGCCCCAGTGCTGCAATGATACCGCGAG
ACCCACGCTCACCGGCTCCAGATTTATCAGCAATAAACCAGCCAGCCGGAAGGGCCGAGCGCAGAAGTGG
TCCTGCAACTTTATCCGCCTCCATCCAGTCTATTAATTGTTGCCGGGAAGCTAGAGTAAGTAGTTCGCCA
GTTAATAGTTTGCGCAACGTTGTTGCCATTGCTACAGGCATCGTGGTGTCACGCTCGTCGTTTGGTATGG
CTTCATTCAGCTCCGGTTCCCAACGATCAAGGCGAGTTACATGATCCCCCATGTTGTGCAAAAAAGCGGT
TAGCTCCTTCGGTCCTCCGATCGTTGTCAGAAGTAAGTTGGCCGCAGTGTTATCACTCATGGTTATGGCA
GCACTGCATAATTCTCTTACTGTCATGCCATCCGTAAGATGCTTTTCTGTGACTGGTGAGTACTCAACCA
AGTCATTCTGAGAATAGTGTATGCGGCGACCGAGTTGCTCTTGCCCGGCGTCAATACGGGATAATACCGC
GCCACATAGCAGAACTTTAAAAGTGCTCATCATTGGAAAACGTTCTTCGGGGCGAAAACTCTCAAGGATC
TTACCGCTGTTGAGATCCAGTTCGATGTAACCCACTCGTGCACCCAACTGATCTTCAGCATCTTTTACTT
TCACCAGCGTTTCTGGGTGAGCAAAAACAGGAAGGCAAAATGCCGCAAAAAAGGGAATAAGGGCGACACG
GAAATGTTGAATACTCATACTCTTCCTTTTTCAATATTATTGAAGCATTTATCAGGGTTATTGTCTCATG
AGCGGATACATATTTGAATGTATTTAGAAAAATAAACAAATAGGGGTTCCGCGCACATTTCCCCGAAAAG
TGCCACCTGGGTCCTTTTCATCACGTGCTATAAAAATAATTATAATTTAAATTTTTTAATATAAATATAT
AAATTAAAAATAGAAAGTAAAAAAAGAAATTAAAGAAAAAATAGTTTTTGTTTTCCGAAGATGTAAAAGA
CTCTAGGGGGATCGCCAACAAATACTACCTTTTATCTTGCTCTTCCTGCTCTCAGGTATTAATGCCGAAT
TGTTTCATCTTGTCTGTGTAGAAGACCACACACGAAAATCCTGTGATTTTACATTTTACTTATCGTTAAT
CGAATGTATATCTATTTAATCTGCTTTTCTTGTCTAATAAATATATATGTAAAGTACGCTTTTTGTTGAA
ATTTTTTAAACCTTTGTTTATTTTTTTTTCTTCATTCCGTAACTCTTCTACCTTCTTTATTTACTTTCTA
AAATCCAAATACAAAACATAAAAATAAATAAACACAGAGTAAATTCCCAAATTATTCCATCATTAAAAGA
TACGAGGCGCGTGTAAGTTACAGGCAAGCGATCCGTCTAAGAAACCATTATTATCATGACATTAACCTAT
AAAAATAGGCGTATCACGAGGCCCTTTCGTCTCGCGCGTTTCGGTGATGACGGTGAAAACCTCTGACACA
TGCAGCTCCCGGAGACGGTCACAGCTTGTCTGTAAGCGGATGCCGGGAGCAGACAAGCCCGTCAGGGCGC
GTCAGCGGGTGTTGGCGGGTGTCGGGGCTGGCTTAACTATGCGGCATCAGAGCAGATTGTACTGAGAGTG
CACCATACCACCTTTTCAATTCATCATTTTTTTTTTATTCTTTTTTTTGATTTCGGTTTCCTTGAAATTT
TTTTGATTCGGTAATCTCCGAACAGAAGGAAGAACGAAGGAAGGAGCACAGACTTAGATTGGTATATATA
CGCATATGTAGTGTTGAAGAAACATGAAATTGCCCAGTATTCTTAACCCAACTGCACAGAACAAAAACCT
GCAGGAAACGAAGATAAATCATGTCGAAAGCTACATATAAGGAACGTGCTGCTACTCATCCTAGTCCTGT
TGCTGCCAAGCTATTTAATATCATGCACGAAAAGCAAACAAACTTGTGTGCTTCATTGGATGTTCGTACC
ACCAAGGAATTACTGGAGTTAGTTGAAGCATTAGGTCCCAAAATTTGTTTACTAAAAACACATGTGGATA
TCTTGACTGATTTTTCCATGGAGGGCACAGTTAAGCCGCTAAAGGCATTATCCGCCAAGTACAATTTTTT
ACTCTTCGAAGACAGAAAATTTGCTGACATTGGTAATACAGTCAAATTGCAGTACTCTGCGGGTGTATAC
AGAATAGCAGAATGGGCAGACATTACGAATGCACACGGTGTGGTGGGCCCAGGTATTGTTAGCGGTTTGA
AGCAGGCGGCAGAAGAAGTAACAAAGGAACCTAGAGGCCTTTTGATGTTAGCAGAATTGTCATGCAAGGG
CTCCCTATCTACTGGAGAATATACTAAGGGTACTGTTGACATTGCGAAGAGCGACAAAGATTTTGTTATC
GGCTTTATTGCTCAAAGAGACATGGGTGGAAGAGATGAAGGTTACGATTGGTTGATTATGACACCCGGTG
TGGGTTTAGATGACAAGGGAGACGCATTGGGTCAACAGTATAGAACCGTGGATGATGTGGTCTCTACAGG
ATCTGACATTATTATTGTTGGAAGAGGACTATTTGCAAAGGGAAGGGATGCTAAGGTAGAGGGTGAACGT
TACAGAAAAGCAGGCTGGGAAGCATATTTGAGAAGATGCGGCCAGCAAAACTAAAAAACTGTATTATAAG
TAAATGCATGTATACTAAACTCACAAATTAGAGCTTCAATTTAATTATATCAGTTATTACCCTATGCGGT
GTGAAATACCGCACAGATGCGTAAGGAGAAAATACCGCATCAGGAAATTGTAAGCGTTAATATTTTGTTA
AAATTCGCGTTAAATTTTTGTTAAATCAGCTCATTTTTTAACCAATAGGCCGAAATCGGCAAAATCCCTT
ATAAATCAAAAGAATAGACCGAGATAGGGT
[37 nt withheld, positions 2971-3007]
AAAGAACGTGGACTCCAACGTCAAAGG
[49 nt withheld, positions 3035-3083]
T
[91 nt withheld, positions 3085-3175]
G
[124 nt withheld, positions 3177-3300]
CCATTCGCCATTCAGGCTGCGCAACTGTTGGGAAGGGCGATCGGTGCGGGCCTCTTCGCTATTACGCCAG
CTGGCGAAAGGGGGATGTGCTGCAAGGCGATTAAGTTGGGTAACGCCAGGGTTTTCCCAGTCACGACGTT
GTAAAACGACGGCCAGTGAGCGCGCGTAATACGACTCACTATAGGGCGAATTGGGTACCAAGGGAACTTT
ACACTTCTCCTATGCACATATATTAATTAAAGTCCAATGCTAGTAGAGAAGGGGGGTAACACCCCTCCGC
GCTCTTTTCCGATTTTTTTCTAAACCGTGGAATATTTCGGATATCCTTTTGTTGTTTCCGGGTGTACAAT
ATGGACTTCCTCTTTTCTGGCAACCAAACCCATACATCGGGATTCCTATAATACCTTCGTTGGTCTCCCT
AACATGTAGGTGGCGGAGGGGAGATATACAATAGAACAGATACCAGACAAGACATAATGGGCTAAACAAG
ACTACACCAATTACACTGCCTCATTGATGGTGGTACATAACGAACTAATACTGTAGCCCTAGACTTGATA
GCCATCATCATATCGAAGTTTCACTACCCTTTTTCCATTTGCCATCTATTGAAGTAATAATAGGCGCATG
CAACTTCTTTTCTTTTTTTTTCTTTTCTCTCTCCCCCGTTGTTGTCTCACCATATCCGCAATGACAAAAA
AATGATGGAAGACACTAAAGGAAAAAATTAACGACAAAGACAGCACCAACAGATGTCGTTGTTCCAGAGC
TGATGAGGGGTATCTCGAAGCACACGAAACTTTTTCCTTCCTTCATTCACGCACACTACTCTCTAATGAG
CAACGGTATACGGCCTTCCTTCCAGTTACTTGAATTTGAAATAAACAAAAGTTTGCTGTCTTGCTATCAA
GTATAAATAGACCTGCAATTATTAATCTTTTGTTTCCTCGTCATTGTTCTCGTTCCCTTTCTTCCTTGTT
TCTTTTTCTGCACAATATTTCAAGCTATACCAAGCATACAATCAGTCGACGGTATCGATAAGCTTAAAAT
GTCTGGCAAGCTGAGCGAAAGTGAGATTAGATTCGGTTTAAAAACTGAGGTCATGGGTCAACATTTGATA
TACCATGACGTACTGTCTAGCACACAAAAGACCGCTCACGAGTTAGCAAACAATAACGCTCCCGAAGGTA
CATTGGTCGTTGCGGATAAACAAACGGCTGGTAGAGGCGGAATGAGTAGGGTCTGGCATTCACAAGAAGG
AAATGGTGTGTGGATGTCCTTGATACTAAGGCCAGACATACCGTTACAAAAAACCCCGCAACTAACCCTT
TTGGCTGCGGTGGCCGTGGTTCAGGGGATCGAGGAAGCCGCTGGGATCCAAACGGACATAAAATGGCCGA
ATGACATTCTAATCAACGGCAAAAAAACAGTCGGGATTCTGACCGAAATGCAAGCCGAAGAGGACAGGGT
AAGAAGTGTGATCATTGGGATTGGCATCAATGTAAATCAGCAACCTAATGATTTCCCGGACGAATTAAAG
GACATAGCCACCTCTCTTAGCCAAGCCGCTGGCGAAAAAATAGACCGTGCTGGAGTGATCCAGCATATAC
TTCTATGCTTTGAGAAGAGGTACAGAGACTACATGACTCATGGTTTTACGCCAATAAAGCTGTTGTGGGA
ATCCTACGCTCTGGGAATAGGAACTAACATGCGTGCTAGAACACTGAATGGTACATTTTACGGTAAGGCC
CTAGGGATTGACGACGAAGGTGTACTTCTTCTTGAGACAAACGAGGGCATAAAAAAGATATACAGTGCTG
ACATATCTTTGAGGGGTTCTGGTGGTGCTAGCATCCTCTGGCATGAGATGTGGCATGAAGGCCTGGAAGA
GGCATCTCGTTTGTACTTTGGGGAAAGGAACGTGAAAGGCATGTTTGAGGTGCTGGAGCCCTTGCATGCT
ATGATGGAACGGGGCCCCCAGACTCTGAAGGAAACATCCTTTAATCAGGCCTATGGTCGAGATTTAATGG
AGGCCCAAGAGTGGTGCAGGAAGTACATGAAATCAGGGAATGTCAAGGACCTCCTCCAAGCCTGGGACCT
CTATTATCATGTGTTCCGACGAATCTCAAAGCTCGAGCCACCAAAAAAGAAAAGAAAAGTTTACCCATAC
GATGTTCCTGACTATGCGGGCTATCCGTATGACGTCCCGGACTATGCAGGATCTTATCCATATGACGTTC
CAGATTACGCTGCTTGATCTAGAGCGGCCGCCACCGCGGTGGAGCTCCAGCTTTTGTTCCCTTTAGTGAG
GGTTAATTGCGCGCTTGGCGTAATCATGGTCATAGCTGTTTCCTGTGTGAAATTGTTATCCGCTCACAAT
TCCACACAACATACGAGCCGGAAGCATAAAGTGTAAAGCCTGGGGTGCCTAATGAGTGAGCTAACTCACA
TTAATTGCGTTGCGCTCACTGCCCGCTTTCCAGTCGGGAAACCTGTCGTGCCAGCTGCATTAATGAATCG
GCCAACGCGCGGGGAGAGGCGGTTTGCGTATTGGGCGCTCTTCCGCTTCCTCGCTCACTGACTCGCTGCG
CTCGGTCGTTCGGCTGCGGCGAGCGGTATCAGCTCACTCAAAGGCGGTAATACGGTTATCCACAGAATCA
GGGGATAACGCAGGAAAGAACATGTGAGCAAAAGGCCAGCAAAAGGCCAGGAACCGTAAAAAGGCCGCGT
TGCTGGCGTTTTTCCATAGGCTCCGCCCCCCTGACGAGCATCACAAAAATCGACGCTCAAGTCAGAGGTG
GCGAAACCCGACAGGACTATAAAGATACCAGGCGTTTCCCCCTGGAAGCTCCCTCGTGCGCTCTCCTGTT
CCGACCCTGCCGCTTACCGGATACCTGTCCGCCTTTCTCCCTTCGGGAAGCGTGGCGCTTTCTCATAGCT
CACGCTGTAGGTATCTCAGTTCGGTGTAGGTCGTTCGCTCCAAGCTGGGCTGTGTGCACGAACCCCCCGT
TCAGCCCGACCGCTGCGCCTTATCCGGTAACTATCGTCTTGAGTCCAACCCGGTAAGACACGACTTATCG
CCACTGGCAGCAGCCACTGGTAACAGGATTAGCAGAGCGAGGTATGTAGGCGGTGCTACAGAGTTCTTGA
AGTGGTGGCCTAACTACGGCTACACTAGAAGAACAGTATTTGGTATCTGCGCTCTGCTGAAGCCAGTTAC
CTTCGGAAAAAGAGTTGGTAGCTCTTGATCCGGCAAACAAACCACCGCTGGTAGCGGTGGTTTTTTTGTT
TGCAAGCAGCAGATTACGCGCAGAAAAAAAGGATCTCAAGAAGATCCTTTGATCTTTTCTACGGGGTCTG
ACGCTCAGTGGAACGAAAACTCACGTTAAGGGATTTTGGTCATGAGATTATCAAAAAGGATCTTCACCTA
GATCCTTTTAAATTAAAAATGAAGTTTTAAATCAATCTAAAGTATATATGAGTAAACTTGGTCTGACAGT
TACCAATGCTTAATCAGTGAGGCACCTATCTCAGCGATCTGTCTATTTCGTTCATCCATAGTTGCCTGAC
TC
Features (pLannotate 1.2.2; 23 found; start..end, strand, type, name):
    789..893     -  promoter       AmpR promoter: bla
    930..1433    +  misc_feature   CEN/ARS: S. cerevisiae CEN6 centromere fused to an autonomously replicating sequence
   1501..1536    +  CDS            rop (fragment): Rop protein, which maintains plasmids at low copy number; rop
   1638..1687    +  misc_feature   bom (fragment): basis of mobility region from pBR322
   1695..1910    +  promoter       URA3 promoter: S. cerevisiae URA3
   1911..2714    +  CDS            URA3: orotidine-5'-phosphate decarboxylase, required for uracil biosynthesis; S. cerevisiae URA3; yeast auxotrophic marker, counterselectable with 5-fluoroorotic acid (5-FOA)
   2793..2844    +  misc_feature   bom (fragment): basis of mobility region from pBR322
   2872..3300    -  rep_origin     f1 ori (sequence partly withheld): f1 bacteriophage origin of replication; arrow indicates direction of (+) strand synthesis
   3304..3459    -  CDS            lacZα (fragment): LacZα fragment of β-galactosidase; lacZ fragment
   3467..3485    +  promoter       T7 promoter: promoter for bacteriophage T7 RNA polymerase
   3623..4324    +  promoter       ADH1 promoter: S. cerevisiae ADH1; promoter for alcohol dehydrogenase 1
   4325..4345    -  misc_feature   MCS (fragment): pBluescript multiple cloning site
   4343..5131    +  CDS            birA (fragment): BIRA_BACSU - Experimental evidence at protein level: Swiss-Prot protein existence level 1. Acts both as a biotin--[acetyl-CoA-carboxylase] ligase and a repressor. From Bacillus subtilis (strain 168).
   5153..5431    +  CDS            FRB*: T2098L mutant of FKBP-rapamycin binding domain of human FRAP binds synthetic ligands such as AP21967
   5462..5551    +  CDS            3xHA: three tandem HA epitope tags
   5558..5587    -  misc_feature   MCS (fragment): pBluescript multiple cloning site
   5600..5618    -  promoter       T3 promoter: promoter for bacteriophage T3 RNA polymerase
   5663..5679    -  protein_bind   lac operator: The lac repressor binds to the lac operator to inhibit transcription in E. coli. This inhibition can be relieved by adding lactose or isopropyl-β-D-thiogalactopyranoside (IPTG). lac repressor encoded by lacI
   5687..5717    -  promoter       lac promoter: promoter for the E. coli lac operon
   5732..5753    -  protein_bind   CAP binding site: CAP binding activates transcription in the presence of cAMP. E. coli catabolite activator protein
   5766..5858    -  CDS            lacI (fragment): lac repressor; lacI; The lac repressor binds to the lac operator to inhibit transcription in E. coli. This inhibition can be relieved by adding lactose or isopropyl-β-D-thiogalactopyranoside (IPTG).
   6041..6629    -  rep_origin     ori: high-copy-number ColE1/pMB1/pBR322/pUC origin of replication
   6800..788     -  CDS            AmpR (across the origin): β-lactamase; bla; confers resistance to ampicillin, carbenicillin, and related antibiotics
