[The description below was written by a language model from this plasmid's Addgene catalogue record and pLannotate feature annotations shown in this document.]
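Description:
pRS416-ADH1p- BASU-FRB-NLS-HA3 is a yeast expression plasmid built on the pRS416 shuttle backbone for proximity-dependent biotinylation (BioID) in budding yeast. In Saccharomyces cerevisiae it is maintained through a CEN6/ARS element, which supports stable low-copy, centromeric inheritance. It is selected by the URA3 auxotrophic marker, which can also be counterselected with 5-fluoroorotic acid. In E. coli it replicates from a high-copy ColE1/pUC-type origin under ampicillin selection (β-lactamase). The backbone also retains an f1 phage origin and pBluescript-derived remnants flanking the cloning site, including T7 and T3 promoters, a lacZα fragment and lac promoter/operator sequences.

The payload is a single fusion protein expressed from the S. cerevisiae ADH1 promoter. Its N-terminal portion is BASU, annotated as a fragment of the Bacillus subtilis BirA biotin ligase, which serves as the promiscuous labelling enzyme. This is followed by an FRB domain, which the annotation identifies as the T2098L variant (FRB*) of the FKBP-rapamycin binding domain of human FRAP, and by a C-terminal triple HA epitope tag for detection. The construct name and stated purpose also indicate a nuclear localization signal, which the feature table does not annotate separately. No yeast transcription terminator is annotated downstream of the coding region.

Because FRB dimerizes with FKBP in the presence of rapamycin or related ligands, the design suggests the nuclear-targeted ligase can be recruited inducibly to an FKBP-tagged protein, although the record does not describe the partner. The associated work compared BioID tagging systems in yeast and examined the interactome of the Ccr4-Not complex.
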