Addgene plasmid #227993: pRS416-ADH1p- BASU-FRB-NLS-HA3
Purpose: Expresses BASU-FRB-NLS fusion from ADH1 promoter; yeast BioID
Depositing lab: Joseph Reese. Depositing organization: Pennsylvania State University. Publication: Characterization of BioID tagging systems in budding yeast and exploring the interactome of the Ccr4-Not complex. Pfannenstein J, Tyryshkin M, Gulden ME, Doud EH, Mosley AL, Reese JC. G3 (Bethesda). 2024 Sep 13:jkae221. doi: 10.1093/g3journal/jkae221. PubMed 39271111.
Backbone
  Vector backbone: pRS416
  Vector type: Yeast Expression
  Selectable markers: URA3
Growth in bacteria
  Bacterial resistance: Ampicillin, 100 μg/mL
  Growth temperature: 37°C
  Growth strain: DH5alpha
  Copy number: High Copy
Gene/Insert
  Gene/Insert name: BASU-FRB
  Species: Other
  Promoter: ADH1
  Tag / fusion protein: HA tag (C terminal on insert)
  Cloning method: Ligation Independent Cloning
Terms and licenses: Academic/Nonprofit Terms; Industry Terms: Not Available to Industry
How to cite: pRS416-ADH1p- BASU-FRB-NLS-HA3 was a gift from Joseph Reese (Addgene plasmid # 227993 ; http://n2t.net/addgene:227993 ; RRID:Addgene_227993)
